Addgene plasmid #142864: TFORF1836
Purpose: Lentiviral vector for overexpressing transcription factor ORFs with unique 24-bp barcodes. Barcodes facilitate identification of transcription factors in pooled screens.
Depositing lab: Feng Zhang. Depositing organization: Broad Institute. Publication: A transcription factor atlas of directed differentiation. Joung J, Ma S, Tay T, Geiger-Schuller KR, Kirchgatterer PC, Verdine VK, Guo B, Arias-Garcia MA, Allen WE, Singh A, Kuksenko O, Abudayyeh OO, Gootenberg JS, Fu Z, Macrae RK, Buenrostro JD, Regev A, Zhang F. Cell. 2023 Jan 5;186(1):209-229.e26. doi: 10.1016/j.cell.2022.11.026. PubMed 36608654.
Backbone
  Vector backbone: pLX_TRC317
  Backbone manufacturer: Broad Institute Genetic Perturbation Platform
  Backbone size w/o insert (bp): 8264
  Vector type: Mammalian Expression, Lentiviral
  Selectable markers: Puromycin
Growth in bacteria
  Bacterial resistance: Ampicillin, 100 μg/mL
  Growth temperature: 37°C
  Growth strain: NEB Stable
  Copy number: High Copy
Gene/Insert
  Gene/Insert name: EZH2
  Species: H. sapiens (human)
  Insert size (bp): 2225
  Entrez Gene: EZH2 (a.k.a. ENX-1, ENX1, EZH2b, KMT6, KMT6A, WVS, WVS2)
  Promoter: EF1a
  Cloning method: Unknown
  Sequencing primers: 5′ GGGTGGAGACTGAAGTTAGGCCAG; 3′ CACATAGCGTAAAAGGAGCAACATAG
Terms and licenses: Academic/Nonprofit Terms; Industry Terms: Not Available to Industry
Depositor comments: NM_152998,ENST00000350995 . The transcription factor ORF portion of this plasmid was synthesized by Genewiz. Please test multiple small colonies in case of plasmid recombination. To make this collection available in a timely manner, a portion of this collection was not fully sequenced by Addgene. If an Addgene verified full plasmid sequence is not available, please contact us prior to placing an order to request the full sequence.
How to cite: TFORF1836 was a gift from Feng Zhang (Addgene plasmid # 142864 ; http://n2t.net/addgene:142864 ; RRID:Addgene_142864)
