[The description below was written by a language model from this plasmid's Addgene catalogue record and pLannotate feature annotations shown in this document.]
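Description:
TFORF1836 is a lentiviral mammalian expression plasmid built on the pLX_TRC317 backbone. It carries the human EZH2 open reading frame as one member of a barcoded transcription factor ORF collection. In bacteria it is maintained through a high-copy ColE1/pUC-type origin and an ampicillin resistance gene (β-lactamase). An f1 origin and remnants of a lac/lacZα cloning region, with T3 and T7 promoters, are also present in the backbone. The depositor notes that the plasmid can recombine, which is common for LTR-containing lentiviral vectors.

The viral portion has a third-generation, self-inactivating layout. An RSV promoter drives a truncated HIV-1 5' LTR, followed by the Ψ packaging signal with a partial gag sequence, the Rev response element for Rev-dependent nuclear export of the genomic RNA, a cPPT/CTS element, and a ΔU3 3' LTR that inactivates LTR promoter activity after integration. Within the transfer region there are two expression units. An SV40 early promoter drives puromycin N-acetyltransferase for selection of transduced cells. The strong constitutive EF-1α promoter drives EZH2, the catalytic histone H3K27 methyltransferase subunit of the Polycomb PRC2 complex. A WPRE downstream of the ORF enhances transcript stability and expression.

According to the record, each construct in the collection also carries a unique 24-bp barcode. It is not annotated in the feature table, so its exact position is not stated; a short U6-promoter-like fragment is annotated between the ORF and the WPRE. The barcode allows the overexpressed factor to be identified in pooled overexpression screens, such as those used to study directed differentiation.
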