Features (pLannotate 1.2.2; 31 found; start..end, strand, type, name):
      5..231     +  promoter       RSV promoter: Rous sarcoma virus enhancer/promoter
    232..412     +  LTR            5' LTR (truncated): truncated 5' long terminal repeat (LTR) from HIV-1
    459..584     +  misc_feature   HIV-1 Ψ: packaging signal of human immunodeficiency virus type 1
    568..931     +  CDS            HIV-1 gag (fragment): gag protein from human immunodeficiency virus 1; gag
   1077..1310    +  misc_feature   RRE: The Rev response element (RRE) of HIV-1 allows for Rev-dependent mRNA export from the nucleus to the cytoplasm.
   1687..1713    +  CDS            Rev (fragment): human immunodeficiency virus 1 (HIV-1) Rev protein; rev; enhances nuclear export of unspliced and incompletely spliced viral mRNAs
   1720..1743    +  promoter       SV40 promoter (fragment): SV40 early promoter
   1744..1815    +  promoter       SV40 promoter (fragment): SV40 enhancer and early promoter
   1839..1974    +  rep_origin     SV40 ori: SV40 origin of replication
   2020..2616    +  CDS            PuroR (fragment): puromycin N-acetyltransferase; pac from Streptomyces; confers resistance to puromycin
   2665..2782    +  misc_feature   cPPT/CTS: central polypurine tract and central termination sequence of HIV-1
   2847..2913    +  CDS            small t antigen (fragment): SV40 (simian virus 40) small t antigen
   2920..4098    +  promoter       EF-1α promoter: strong constitutive promoter for human elongation factor EF-1α
   4115..6235    +  CDS            EZH2 (fragment): EZH2_HUMAN - Also known as KMT6. Experimental evidence at protein level: Swiss-Prot protein existence level 1. Polycomb group (PcG) protein. Catalytic subunit of the PRC2/EED-EZH2 complex, which methylates 'Lys-9' (H3K9me) and 'Lys-27' (H3K27me) of histone H3, leading to transcriptional repression of the affected target gene. Able to mono-, di- and trimethylate 'Lys-27' of histone H3 to form H3K27me1, H3K27me2 and H3K27me3, respectively. Displays a preference for substrates with less methylation, loses activity when progressively more methyl groups are incorporated into H3K27, H3K27me0 > H3K27
   6251..6304    +  promoter       U6 promoter (fragment): RNA polymerase III promoter for human U6 snRNA
   6346..6934    +  misc_feature   WPRE: woodchuck hepatitis virus posttranscriptional regulatory element
   6985..7004    +  misc_feature   cPPT/CTS (fragment): central polypurine tract and central termination sequence of HIV-1
   7006..7239    +  LTR            3' LTR (ΔU3): self-inactivating 3' long terminal repeat (LTR) from HIV-1
   7317..7438    +  polyA_signal   SV40 poly(A) signal: SV40 polyadenylation signal
   7478..7613    +  rep_origin     SV40 ori: SV40 origin of replication
   7634..7652    -  promoter       T7 promoter: promoter for bacteriophage T7 RNA polymerase
   7660..7815    +  CDS            lacZα (fragment): LacZα fragment of β-galactosidase; lacZ fragment
   7820..8248    +  rep_origin     f1 ori (sequence partly withheld): f1 bacteriophage origin of replication; arrow indicates direction of (+) strand synthesis
   8301..8405    +  promoter       AmpR promoter: bla
   8406..9266    +  CDS            AmpR: β-lactamase; bla; confers resistance to ampicillin, carbenicillin, and related antibiotics
   9437..10025   +  rep_origin     ori: high-copy-number ColE1/pMB1/pBR322/pUC origin of replication
  10208..10300   +  CDS            lacI (fragment): lac repressor; lacI; The lac repressor binds to the lac operator to inhibit transcription in E. coli. This inhibition can be relieved by adding lactose or isopropyl-β-D-thiogalactopyranoside (IPTG).
  10313..10334   +  protein_bind   CAP binding site: CAP binding activates transcription in the presence of cAMP. E. coli catabolite activator protein
  10349..10379   +  promoter       lac promoter: promoter for the E. coli lac operon
  10387..10403   +  protein_bind   lac operator: The lac repressor binds to the lac operator to inhibit transcription in E. coli. This inhibition can be relieved by adding lactose or isopropyl-β-D-thiogalactopyranoside (IPTG). lac repressor encoded by lacI
  10448..10466   +  promoter       T3 promoter: promoter for bacteriophage T3 RNA polymerase
>Addgene plasmid #142864 | TFORF1836 | addgene full sequence | sequence record 396048 | Addgene NGS Result
TTAATGTAGTCTTATGCAATACTCTTGTAGTCTTGCAACATGGTAACGATGAGTTAGCAACATGCCTTAC
AAGGAGAGAAAAAGCACCGTGCATGCCGATTGGTGGAAGTAAGGTGGTACGATCGTGCCTTATTAGGAAG
GCAACAGACGGGTCTGACATGGATTGGACGAACCACTGAATTGCCGCATTGCAGAGATATTGTATTTAAG
TGCCTAGCTCGATACATAAACGGGTCTCTCTGGTTAGACCAGATCTGAGCCTGGGAGCTCTCTGGCTAAC
TAGGGAACCCACTGCTTAAGCCTCAATAAAGCTTGCCTTGAGTGCTTCAAGTAGTGTGTGCCCGTCTGTT
GTGTGACTCTGGTAACTAGAGATCCCTCAGACCCTTTTAGTCAGTGTGGAAAATCTCTAGCAGTGGCGCC
CGAACAGGGACTTGAAAGCGAAAGGGAAACCAGAGGAGCTCTCTCGACGCAGGACTCGGCTTGCTGAAGC
GCGCACGGCAAGAGGCGAGGGGCGGCGACTGGTGAGTACGCCAAAAATTTTGACTAGCGGAGGCTAGAAG
GAGAGAGATGGGTGCGAGAGCGTCAGTATTAAGCGGGGGAGAATTAGATCGCGATGGGAAAAAATTCGGT
TAAGGCCAGGGGGAAAGAAAAAATATAAATTAAAACATATAGTATGGGCAAGCAGGGAGCTAGAACGATT
CGCAGTTAATCCTGGCCTGTTAGAAACATCAGAAGGCTGTAGACAAATACTGGGACAGCTACAACCATCC
CTTCAGACAGGATCAGAAGAACTTAGATCATTATATAATACAGTAGCAACCCTCTATTGTGTGCATCAAA
GGATAGAGATAAAAGACACCAAGGAAGCTTTAGACAAGATAGAGGAAGAGCAAAACAAAAGTAAGACCAC
CGCACAGCAAGCGGCCGCTGATCTTCAGACCTGGAGGAGGAGATATGAGGGACAATTGGAGAAGTGAATT
ATATAAATATAAAGTAGTAAAAATTGAACCATTAGGAGTAGCACCCACCAAGGCAAAGAGAAGAGTGGTG
CAGAGAGAAAAAAGAGCAGTGGGAATAGGAGCTTTGTTCCTTGGGTTCTTGGGAGCAGCAGGAAGCACTA
TGGGCGCAGCGTCAATGACGCTGACGGTACAGGCCAGACAATTATTGTCTGGTATAGTGCAGCAGCAGAA
CAATTTGCTGAGGGCTATTGAGGCGCAACAGCATCTGTTGCAACTCACAGTCTGGGGCATCAAGCAGCTC
CAGGCAAGAATCCTGGCTGTGGAAAGATACCTAAAGGATCAACAGCTCCTGGGGATTTGGGGTTGCTCTG
GAAAACTCATTTGCACCACTGCTGTGCCTTGGAATGCTAGTTGGAGTAATAAATCTCTGGAACAGATTTG
GAATCACACGACCTGGATGGAGTGGGACAGAGAAATTAACAATTACACAAGCTTAATACACTCCTTAATT
GAAGAATCGCAAAACCAGCAAGAAAAGAATGAACAAGAATTATTGGAATTAGATAAATGGGCAAGTTTGT
GGAATTGGTTTAACATAACAAATTGGCTGTGGTATATAAAATTATTCATAATGATAGTAGGAGGCTTGGT
AGGTTTAAGAATAGTTTTTGCTGTACTTTCTATAGTGAATAGAGTTAGGCAGGGATATTCACCATTATCG
TTTCAGACCCACCTCCCAACCCCGAGGGGACCCATGCATTGCATCTCAATTAGTCAGCAACCAGGTGTGG
AAAGTCCCCAGGCTCCCCAGCAGGCAGAAGTATGCAAAGCATGCGTCTCAATTAGTCAGCAACCATAGTC
CCGCCCCTAACTCCGCCCATCCCGCCCCTAACTCCGCCCAGTTCCGCCCATTCTCCGCCCCATGGCTGAC
TAATTTTTTTTATTTATGCAGAGGCCGAGGCCGCCTCGGCCTCTGAGCTATTCCAGAAGTAGTGAGGAGG
CTTTTTTGGAGGCCTAGGCTTTTGCAAAAAGCTTTCTAGAGGTACCACCGGAGCTTACCATGACCGAGTA
CAAGCCCACGGTGCGCCTCGCCACCCGCGACGACGTCCCCAGGGCCGTACGCACCCTCGCCGCCGCGTTC
GCCGACTACCCCGCCACGCGCCACACCGTCGATCCGGACCGCCACATCGAGCGGGTCACCGAGCTGCAAG
AACTCTTCCTCACGCGCGTCGGGCTCGACATCGGCAAGGTGTGGGTCGCGGACGACGGCGCCGCCGTGGC
GGTCTGGACCACGCCGGAGAGCGTCGAAGCGGGGGCGGTGTTCGCCGAGATCGGCCCGCGCATGGCCGAG
TTGAGCGGTTCCCGGCTGGCCGCGCAGCAACAGATGGAAGGCCTCCTGGCGCCGCACCGGCCCAAGGAGC
CCGCGTGGTTCCTGGCCACCGTCGGCGTCTCGCCCGACCACCAGGGCAAGGGTCTGGGCAGCGCCGTCGT
GCTCCCCGGAGTGGAGGCGGCCGAGCGCGCCGGGGTGCCCGCCTTCCTGGAGACCTCCGCGCCCCGCAAC
CTCCCCTTCTACGAGCGGCTCGGCTTCACCGTCACCGCCGACGTCGAGGTGCCCGAAGGACCGCGCACCT
GGTGCATGACCCGCAAGCCCGGTGCCAGTTAACGAATTCTAGATCTTGAGACAAATGGCAGTATTCATCC
ACAATTTTAAAAGAAAAGGGGGGATTGGGGGGTACAGTGCAGGGGAAAGAATAGTAGACATAATAGCAAC
AGACATACAAACTAAAGAATTACAAAAACAAATTACAAAAATTCAAAATTTTCGGGTTTATTACAGGGAC
AGCAGAGATCCACTTTGGCGCCGGCTCGAGGCCTGCAGGTGCAAAGATGGATAAAGTTTTAAACAGAGAG
GAATCTTTGCAGCTAATGGACCTTCTAGGTCTTGAAAGGAGTGGGAATTGGCTCCGGTGCCCGTCAGTGG
GCAGAGCGCACATCGCCCACAGTCCCCGAGAAGTTGGGGGGAGGGGTCGGCAATTGAACCGGTGCCTAGA
GAAGGTGGCGCGGGGTAAACTGGGAAAGTGATGTCGTGTACTGGCTCCGCCTTTTTCCCGAGGGTGGGGG
AGAACCGTATATAAGTGCAGTAGTCGCCGTGAACGTTCTTTTTCGCAACGGGTTTGCCGCCAGAACACAG
GTAAGTGCCGTGTGTGGTTCCCGCGGGCCTGGCCTCTTTACGGGTTATGGCCCTTGCGTGCCTTGAATTA
CTTCCACCTGGCTGCAGTACGTGATTCTTGATCCCGAGCTTCGGGTTGGAAGTGGGTGGGAGAGTTCGAG
GCCTTGCGCTTAAGGAGCCCCTTCGCCTCGTGCTTGAGTTGAGGCCTGGCCTGGGCGCTGGGGCCGCCGC
GTGCGAATCTGGTGGCACCTTCGCGCCTGTCTCGCTGCTTTCGATAAGTCTCTAGCCATTTAAAATTTTT
GATGACCTGCTGCGACGCTTTTTTTCTGGCAAGATAGTCTTGTAAATGCGGGCCAAGATCTGCACACTGG
TATTTCGGTTTTTGGGGCCGCGGGCGGCGACGGGGCCCGTGCGTCCCAGCGCACATGTTCGGCGAGGCGG
GGCCTGCGAGCGCGGCCACCGAGAATCGGACGGGGGTAGTCTCAAGCTGGCCGGCCTGCTCTGGTGCCTG
GCCTCGCGCCGCCGTGTATCGCCCCGCCCTGGGCGGCAAGGCTGGCCCGGTCGGCACCAGTTGCGTGAGC
GGAAAGATGGCCGCTTCCCGGCCCTGCTGCAGGGAGCTCAAAATGGAGGACGCGGCGCTCGGGAGAGCGG
GCGGGTGAGTCACCCACACAAAGGAAAAGGGCCTTTCCGTCCTCAGCCGTCGCTTCATGTGACTCCACGG
AGTACCGGGCGCCGTCCAGGCACCTCGATTAGTTCTCGAGCTTTTGGAGTACGTCGTCTTTAGGTTGGGG
GGAGGGGTTTTATGCGATGGAGTTTCCCCACACTGAGTGGGTGGAGACTGAAGTTAGGCCAGCTTGGCAC
TTGATGTAATTCTCCTTGGAATTTGCCCTTTTTGAGTTTGGATCTTGGTTCATTCTCAAGCCTCAGACAG
TGGTTCAAAGTTTTTTTCTTCCATTTCAGGTGTCGTGAGGCTAGCACCGCCACCATGGGCCAGACTGGGA
AGAAATCTGAGAAGGGACCAGTTTGTTGGCGGAAGCGTGTAAAATCAGAGTACATGCGACTGAGACAGCT
CAAGAGGTTCAGACGAGCTGATGAAGTAAAGAGTATGTTTAGTTCCAATCGTCAGAAAATTTTGGAAAGA
ACGGAAATCTTAAACCAAGAATGGAAACAGCGAAGGATACAGCCTGTGCACATCCTGACTTCTGTGAGCT
CATTGCGCGGGACTAGGGAGGTGGAAGATGAAACTGTTTTACATAACATTCCTTATATGGGAGATGAAGT
TTTAGATCAGGATGGTACTTTCATTGAAGAACTAATAAAAAATTATGATGGGAAAGTACACGGGGATAGA
GAATGTGGGTTTATAAATGATGAAATTTTTGTGGAGTTGGTGAATGCCCTTGGTCAATATAATGATGATG
ACGATGATGATGATGGAGACGATCCTGAAGAAAGAGAAGAAAAGCAGAAAGATCTGGAGGATCACCGAGA
TGATAAAGAAAGCCGCCCACCTCGGAAATTTCCTTCTGATAAAATTTTTGAAGCCATTTCCTCAATGTTT
CCAGATAAGGGCACAGCAGAAGAACTAAAGGAAAAATATAAAGAACTCACCGAACAGCAGCTCCCAGGCG
CACTTCCTCCTGAATGTACCCCCAACATAGATGGACCAAATGCTAAATCTGTTCAGAGAGAGCAAAGCTT
ACACTCCTTTCATACGCTTTTCTGTAGGCGATGTTTTAAATATGACTGCTTCCTACATCCTTTTCATGCA
ACACCCAACACTTATAAGCGGAAGAACACAGAAACAGCTCTAGACAACAAACCTTGTGGACCACAGTGTT
ACCAGCATTTGGAGGGAGCAAAGGAGTTTGCTGCTGCTCTCACCGCTGAGCGGATAAAGACCCCACCAAA
ACGTCCAGGAGGCCGCAGAAGAGGACGGCTTCCCAATAACAGTAGCAGGCCCAGCACCCCCACCATTAAT
GTGCTGGAATCAAAGGATACAGACAGTGATAGGGAAGCAGGGACTGAAACGGGGGGAGAGAACAATGATA
AAGAAGAAGAAGAGAAGAAAGATGAAACTTCGAGCTCCTCTGAAGCAAATTCTCGGTGTCAAACACCAAT
AAAGATGAAGCCAAATATTGAACCTCCTGAGAATGTGGAGTGGAGTGGTGCTGAAGCCTCAATGTTTAGA
GTCCTCATTGGCACTTACTATGACAATTTCTGTGCCATTGCTAGGTTAATTGGGACCAAAACATGTAGAC
AGGTGTATGAGTTTAGAGTCAAAGAATCTAGCATCATAGCTCCAGCTCCCGCTGAGGATGTGGATACTCC
TCCAAGGAAAAAGAAGAGGAAACACCGGTTGTGGGCTGCACACTGCAGAAAGATACAGCTGAAAAAGGAC
GGCTCCTCTAACCATGTTTACAACTATCAACCCTGTGATCATCCACGGCAGCCTTGTGACAGTTCGTGCC
CTTGTGTGATAGCACAAAATTTTTGTGAAAAGTTTTGTCAATGTAGTTCAGAGTGTCAAAACCGCTTTCC
GGGATGCCGCTGCAAAGCACAGTGCAACACCAAGCAGTGCCCGTGCTACCTGGCTGTCCGAGAGTGTGAC
CCTGACCTCTGTCTTACTTGTGGAGCCGCTGACCATTGGGACAGTAAAAATGTGTCCTGCAAGAACTGCA
GTATTCAGCGGGGCTCCAAAAAGCATCTATTGCTGGCACCATCTGACGTGGCAGGCTGGGGGATTTTTAT
CAAAGATCCTGTGCAGAAAAATGAATTCATCTCAGAATACTGTGGAGAGATTATTTCTCAAGATGAAGCT
GACAGAAGAGGGAAAGTGTATGATAAATACATGTGCAGCTTTCTGTTCAACTTGAACAATGATTTTGTGG
TGGATGCAACCCGCAAGGGTAACAAAATTCGTTTTGCAAATCATTCGGTAAATCCAAACTGCTATGCAAA
AGTTATGATGGTTAACGGTGATCACAGGATAGGTATTTTTGCCAAGAGAGCCATCCAGACTGGCGAAGAG
CTGTTTTTTGATTACAGATACAGCCAGGCTGATGCCCTGAAGTATGTCGGCATCGAAAGAGAAATGGAAA
TCCCTTAGTAATGAACTAGTCCGTAACTTGAAAGTATTTCGATTTCTTGGCTTTATATATCTTGTGGAAA
GGACGAAGGCCAAAGCTATTGTGGACGCTGACGCGTTAAGTCGACAATCAACCTCTGGATTACAAAATTT
GTGAAAGATTGACTGGTATTCTTAACTATGTTGCTCCTTTTACGCTATGTGGATACGCTGCTTTAATGCC
TTTGTATCATGCTATTGCTTCCCGTATGGCTTTCATTTTCTCCTCCTTGTATAAATCCTGGTTGCTGTCT
CTTTATGAGGAGTTGTGGCCCGTTGTCAGGCAACGTGGCGTGGTGTGCACTGTGTTTGCTGACGCAACCC
CCACTGGTTGGGGCATTGCCACCACCTGTCAGCTCCTTTCCGGGACTTTCGCTTTCCCCCTCCCTATTGC
CACGGCGGAACTCATCGCCGCCTGCCTTGCCCGCTGCTGGACAGGGGCTCGGCTGTTGGGCACTGACAAT
TCCGTGGTGTTGTCGGGGAAATCATCGTCCTTTCCTTGGCTGCTCGCCTGTGTTGCCACCTGGATTCTGC
GCGGGACGTCCTTCTGCTACGTCCCTTCGGCCCTCAATCCAGCGGACCTTCCTTCCCGCGGCCTGCTGCC
GGCTCTGCGGCCTCTTCCGCGTCTTCGCCTTCGCCCTCAGACGAGTCGGATCTCCCTTTGGGCCGCCTCC
CCGCGTCGACTTTAAGACCAATGACTTACAAGGCAGCTGTAGATCTTAGCCACTTTTTAAAAGAAAAGGG
GGGACTGGAAGGGCTAATTCACTCCCAACGAAGACAAGATCTGCTTTTTGCTTGTACTGGGTCTCTCTGG
TTAGACCAGATCTGAGCCTGGGAGCTCTCTGGCTAACTAGGGAACCCACTGCTTAAGCCTCAATAAAGCT
TGCCTTGAGTGCTTCAAGTAGTGTGTGCCCGTCTGTTGTGTGACTCTGGTAACTAGAGATCCCTCAGACC
CTTTTAGTCAGTGTGGAAAATCTCTAGCAGTACGTATAGTAGTTCATGTCATCTTATTATTCAGTATTTA
TAACTTGCAAAGAAATGAATATCAGAGAGTGAGAGGAACTTGTTTATTGCAGCTTATAATGGTTACAAAT
AAAGCAATAGCATCACAAATTTCACAAATAAAGCATTTTTTTCACTGCATTCTAGTTGTGGTTTGTCCAA
ACTCATCAATGTATCTTATCATGTCTGGCTCTAGCTATCCCGCCCCTAACTCCGCCCATCCCGCCCCTAA
CTCCGCCCAGTTCCGCCCATTCTCCGCCCCATGGCTGACTAATTTTTTTTATTTATGCAGAGGCCGAGGC
CGCCTCGGCCTCTGAGCTATTCCAGAAGTAGTGAGGAGGCTTTTTTGGAGGCCTAGGGACGTACCCAATT
CGCCCTATAGTGAGTCGTATTACGCGCGCTCACTGGCCGTCGTTTTACAACGTCGTGACTGGGAAAACCC
TGGCGTTACCCAACTTAATCGCCTTGCAGCACATCCCCCTTTCGCCAGCTGGCGTAATAGCGAAGAGGCC
CGCACCGATCGCCCTTCCCAACAGTTGCGCAGCCTGAATGGCGAATGGG
[124 nt withheld, positions 7820-7943]
C
[91 nt withheld, positions 7945-8035]
A
[49 nt withheld, positions 8037-8085]
CCTTTGACGTTGGAGTCCACGTTCTTT
[37 nt withheld, positions 8113-8149]
ACCCTATCTCGGTCTATTCTTTTGATTTATAAGGGATTTTGCCGATTTCGGCCTATTGGTTAAAAAATGA
GCTGATTTAACAAAAATTTAACGCGAATTTTAACAAAATATTAACGCTTACAATTTAGGTGGCACTTTTC
GGGGAAATGTGCGCGGAACCCCTATTTGTTTATTTTTCTAAATACATTCAAATATGTATCCGCTCATGAG
ACAATAACCCTGATAAATGCTTCAATAATATTGAAAAAGGAAGAGTATGAGTATTCAACATTTCCGTGTC
GCCCTTATTCCCTTTTTTGCGGCATTTTGCCTTCCTGTTTTTGCTCACCCAGAAACGCTGGTGAAAGTAA
AAGATGCTGAAGATCAGTTGGGTGCACGAGTGGGTTACATCGAACTGGATCTCAACAGCGGTAAGATCCT
TGAGAGTTTTCGCCCCGAAGAACGTTTTCCAATGATGAGCACTTTTAAAGTTCTGCTATGTGGCGCGGTA
TTATCCCGTATTGACGCCGGGCAAGAGCAACTCGGTCGCCGCATACACTATTCTCAGAATGACTTGGTTG
AGTACTCACCAGTCACAGAAAAGCATCTTACGGATGGCATGACAGTAAGAGAATTATGCAGTGCTGCCAT
AACCATGAGTGATAACACTGCGGCCAACTTACTTCTGACAACGATCGGAGGACCGAAGGAGCTAACCGCT
TTTTTGCACAACATGGGGGATCATGTAACTCGCCTTGATCGTTGGGAACCGGAGCTGAATGAAGCCATAC
CAAACGACGAGCGTGACACCACGATGCCTGTAGCAATGGCAACAACGTTGCGCAAACTATTAACTGGCGA
ACTACTTACTCTAGCTTCCCGGCAACAATTAATAGACTGGATGGAGGCGGATAAAGTTGCAGGACCACTT
CTGCGCTCGGCCCTTCCGGCTGGCTGGTTTATTGCTGATAAATCTGGAGCCGGTGAGCGTGGGTCTCGCG
GTATCATTGCAGCACTGGGGCCAGATGGTAAGCCCTCCCGTATCGTAGTTATCTACACGACGGGGAGTCA
GGCAACTATGGATGAACGAAATAGACAGATCGCTGAGATAGGTGCCTCACTGATTAAGCATTGGTAACTG
TCAGACCAAGTTTACTCATATATACTTTAGATTGATTTAAAACTTCATTTTTAATTTAAAAGGATCTAGG
TGAAGATCCTTTTTGATAATCTCATGACCAAAATCCCTTAACGTGAGTTTTCGTTCCACTGAGCGTCAGA
CCCCGTAGAAAAGATCAAAGGATCTTCTTGAGATCCTTTTTTTCTGCGCGTAATCTGCTGCTTGCAAACA
AAAAAACCACCGCTACCAGCGGTGGTTTGTTTGCCGGATCAAGAGCTACCAACTCTTTTTCCGAAGGTAA
CTGGCTTCAGCAGAGCGCAGATACCAAATACTGTTCTTCTAGTGTAGCCGTAGTTAGGCCACCACTTCAA
GAACTCTGTAGCACCGCCTACATACCTCGCTCTGCTAATCCTGTTACCAGTGGCTGCTGCCAGTGGCGAT
AAGTCGTGTCTTACCGGGTTGGACTCAAGACGATAGTTACCGGATAAGGCGCAGCGGTCGGGCTGAACGG
GGGGTTCGTGCACACAGCCCAGCTTGGAGCGAACGACCTACACCGAACTGAGATACCTACAGCGTGAGCT
ATGAGAAAGCGCCACGCTTCCCGAAGGGAGAAAGGCGGACAGGTATCCGGTAAGCGGCAGGGTCGGAACA
GGAGAGCGCACGAGGGAGCTTCCAGGGGGAAACGCCTGGTATCTTTATAGTCCTGTCGGGTTTCGCCACC
TCTGACTTGAGCGTCGATTTTTGTGATGCTCGTCAGGGGGGCGGAGCCTATGGAAAAACGCCAGCAACGC
GGCCTTTTTACGGTTCCTGGCCTTTTGCTGGCCTTTTGCTCACATGTTCTTTCCTGCGTTATCCCCTGAT
TCTGTGGATAACCGTATTACCGCCTTTGAGTGAGCTGATACCGCTCGCCGCAGCCGAACGACCGAGCGCA
GCGAGTCAGTGAGCGAGGAAGCGGAAGAGCGCCCAATACGCAAACCGCCTCTCCCCGCGCGTTGGCCGAT
TCATTAATGCAGCTGGCACGACAGGTTTCCCGACTGGAAAGCGGGCAGTGAGCGCAACGCAATTAATGTG
AGTTAGCTCACTCATTAGGCACCCCAGGCTTTACACTTTATGCTTCCGGCTCGTATGTTGTGTGGAATTG
TGAGCGGATAACAATTTCACACAGGAAACAGCTATGACCATGATTACGCCAAGCGCGCAATTAACCCTCA
CTAAAGGGAACAAAAGCTGGAGCTGCAAGC
