>Addgene plasmid #142864 | TFORF1836 | depositor partial sequence | sequence record 280730 | Insert
ACCGCCACCATGGGCCAGACTGGGAAGAAATCTGAGAAGGGACCAGTTTGTTGGCGGAAGCGTGTAAAAT
CAGAGTACATGCGACTGAGACAGCTCAAGAGGTTCAGACGAGCTGATGAAGTAAAGAGTATGTTTAGTTC
CAATCGTCAGAAAATTTTGGAAAGAACGGAAATCTTAAACCAAGAATGGAAACAGCGAAGGATACAGCCT
GTGCACATCCTGACTTCTGTGAGCTCATTGCGCGGGACTAGGGAGGTGGAAGATGAAACTGTTTTACATA
ACATTCCTTATATGGGAGATGAAGTTTTAGATCAGGATGGTACTTTCATTGAAGAACTAATAAAAAATTA
TGATGGGAAAGTACACGGGGATAGAGAATGTGGGTTTATAAATGATGAAATTTTTGTGGAGTTGGTGAAT
GCCCTTGGTCAATATAATGATGATGACGATGATGATGATGGAGACGATCCTGAAGAAAGAGAAGAAAAGC
AGAAAGATCTGGAGGATCACCGAGATGATAAAGAAAGCCGCCCACCTCGGAAATTTCCTTCTGATAAAAT
TTTTGAAGCCATTTCCTCAATGTTTCCAGATAAGGGCACAGCAGAAGAACTAAAGGAAAAATATAAAGAA
CTCACCGAACAGCAGCTCCCAGGCGCACTTCCTCCTGAATGTACCCCCAACATAGATGGACCAAATGCTA
AATCTGTTCAGAGAGAGCAAAGCTTACACTCCTTTCATACGCTTTTCTGTAGGCGATGTTTTAAATATGA
CTGCTTCCTACATCCTTTTCATGCAACACCCAACACTTATAAGCGGAAGAACACAGAAACAGCTCTAGAC
AACAAACCTTGTGGACCACAGTGTTACCAGCATTTGGAGGGAGCAAAGGAGTTTGCTGCTGCTCTCACCG
CTGAGCGGATAAAGACCCCACCAAAACGTCCAGGAGGCCGCAGAAGAGGACGGCTTCCCAATAACAGTAG
CAGGCCCAGCACCCCCACCATTAATGTGCTGGAATCAAAGGATACAGACAGTGATAGGGAAGCAGGGACT
GAAACGGGGGGAGAGAACAATGATAAAGAAGAAGAAGAGAAGAAAGATGAAACTTCGAGCTCCTCTGAAG
CAAATTCTCGGTGTCAAACACCAATAAAGATGAAGCCAAATATTGAACCTCCTGAGAATGTGGAGTGGAG
TGGTGCTGAAGCCTCAATGTTTAGAGTCCTCATTGGCACTTACTATGACAATTTCTGTGCCATTGCTAGG
TTAATTGGGACCAAAACATGTAGACAGGTGTATGAGTTTAGAGTCAAAGAATCTAGCATCATAGCTCCAG
CTCCCGCTGAGGATGTGGATACTCCTCCAAGGAAAAAGAAGAGGAAACACCGGTTGTGGGCTGCACACTG
CAGAAAGATACAGCTGAAAAAGGACGGCTCCTCTAACCATGTTTACAACTATCAACCCTGTGATCATCCA
CGGCAGCCTTGTGACAGTTCGTGCCCTTGTGTGATAGCACAAAATTTTTGTGAAAAGTTTTGTCAATGTA
GTTCAGAGTGTCAAAACCGCTTTCCGGGATGCCGCTGCAAAGCACAGTGCAACACCAAGCAGTGCCCGTG
CTACCTGGCTGTCCGAGAGTGTGACCCTGACCTCTGTCTTACTTGTGGAGCCGCTGACCATTGGGACAGT
AAAAATGTGTCCTGCAAGAACTGCAGTATTCAGCGGGGCTCCAAAAAGCATCTATTGCTGGCACCATCTG
ACGTGGCAGGCTGGGGGATTTTTATCAAAGATCCTGTGCAGAAAAATGAATTCATCTCAGAATACTGTGG
AGAGATTATTTCTCAAGATGAAGCTGACAGAAGAGGGAAAGTGTATGATAAATACATGTGCAGCTTTCTG
TTCAACTTGAACAATGATTTTGTGGTGGATGCAACCCGCAAGGGTAACAAAATTCGTTTTGCAAATCATT
CGGTAAATCCAAACTGCTATGCAAAAGTTATGATGGTTAACGGTGATCACAGGATAGGTATTTTTGCCAA
GAGAGCCATCCAGACTGGCGAAGAGCTGTTTTTTGATTACAGATACAGCCAGGCTGATGCCCTGAAGTAT
GTCGGCATCGAAAGAGAAATGGAAATCCCTTAGTAATGAACTAGTCCGTAACTTGAAAGTATTTCGATTT
CTTGGCTTTATATATCTTGTGGAAAGGACGAAGGCCAAAGCTATTGTGGACGCTG
