>Addgene plasmid #142864 | TFORF1836 | depositor partial sequence | sequence record 280731 | Barcode
AGGCCAAAGCTATTGTGGACGCTG
